Addgene plasmid #170757: pJC8
Purpose: (Empty Backbone) Co-express in mammalian cells two target proteins C-terminally fused to V5 and FLAG tags respectively, using an internal ribosome entry site and two multi-cloning sites.
Depositing lab: Roberto Dominguez. Depositing organization: University of Pennsylvania. Publication: Novel human cell expression method reveals the role and prevalence of posttranslational modification in nonmuscle tropomyosins. Carman PJ, Barrie KR, Dominguez R. J Biol Chem. 2021 Oct;297(4):101154. doi: 10.1016/j.jbc.2021.101154. Epub 2021 Sep 1. PubMed 34478714.
Backbone
  Vector backbone: pJC8
  Backbone size (bp): 5159
  Vector type: Mammalian Expression
  Promoter: CMV
  Tag / fusion protein: site 1- V5 tag (C terminal on backbone); site 2- FLAG tag (C terminal on backbone)
Growth in bacteria
  Bacterial resistance: Kanamycin, 50 μg/mL
  Growth temperature: 37°C
  Growth strain: DH5alpha
  Copy number: High Copy
Gene/Insert
  Cloning method: Restriction Enzyme
  Sequencing primers: 5′ site 2- IRES for: ggtgcacatgctttacgtgt; 3′ site 2- WPRE rev: atccacatagcgtaaaaggagc
Terms and licenses: Academic/Nonprofit Terms; Industry Terms: Not Available to Industry
Depositor comments: Additional primers for Site 1 are provided below: 5’ seq primer: site 1- CMV for: CGCAAATGGGCGGTAGGCGTG 3’ seq primer: site 1- IRES rev: acaccggccttattccaag Please visit https://www.biorxiv.org/content/10.1101/2021.04.05.438513v2 for BioRxiv preprint.
How to cite: pJC8 was a gift from Roberto Dominguez (Addgene plasmid # 170757 ; http://n2t.net/addgene:170757 ; RRID:Addgene_170757)
