[The description below was written by a language model from this plasmid's Addgene catalogue record and pLannotate feature annotations shown in this document.]
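Description:
pJC8 is an empty mammalian expression backbone of 5,159 bp designed for co-expressing two target proteins from a single bicistronic transcript. It is maintained in E. coli as a high-copy plasmid through a ColE1/pUC-type origin and selected with kanamycin. The resistance cassette is the dual-purpose NeoR/KanR gene (Tn5 aminoglycoside phosphotransferase), preceded by both a bacterial bla promoter and the SV40 enhancer/early promoter and followed by an HSV TK polyadenylation signal, so the same gene could also confer G418 resistance in mammalian cells. An f1 origin is also present. Short fragments annotated as ble and bGH poly(A) appear to be remnants of the parental vector rather than functional parts.

The expression unit is driven by the human CMV immediate-early enhancer and promoter. Downstream lies the first multi-cloning site, positioned so that an inserted open reading frame is fused at its C terminus to a V5 epitope tag. An EMCV-derived internal ribosome entry site (IRES2) follows, allowing cap-independent translation of a second open reading frame cloned into the second multi-cloning site, which according to the catalogue entry receives a C-terminal FLAG tag. The FLAG tag was not picked up in the automated feature table, but would be expected in the interval between the IRES and the WPRE. The WPRE enhances transcript stability and expression, and an SV40 polyadenylation signal terminates the message. Inserts are introduced by restriction enzyme cloning. The two distinct tags allow the two products to be detected or purified independently, and the associated work applied this human cell expression approach to studying posttranslational modification of nonmuscle tropomyosins.
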