Features (pLannotate 1.2.2; 14 found; start..end, strand, type, name):
    407..995     +  misc_feature   WPRE: woodchuck hepatitis virus posttranscriptional regulatory element
   1012..1133    +  polyA_signal   SV40 poly(A) signal: SV40 polyadenylation signal
   1167..1595    -  rep_origin     f1 ori (sequence partly withheld): f1 bacteriophage origin of replication; arrow indicates direction of (+) strand synthesis
   1622..1726    +  promoter       AmpR promoter: bla
   1728..2085    +  promoter       SV40 promoter: SV40 enhancer and early promoter
   2120..2914    +  CDS            NeoR/KanR: aminoglycoside phosphotransferase from Tn5; aph(3')-II (or nptII); confers resistance to neomycin, kanamycin, and G418 (Geneticin®)
   2935..3087    +  CDS            ble (fragment): BLE_KLEPN - Experimental evidence at protein level: Swiss-Prot protein existence level 1. Binding protein with a strong affinity to the bleomycin family of antibiotics. Binds to CL990; an antimitotic-antibiotic compound. From Klebsiella pneumoniae.
   3146..3193    +  polyA_signal   HSV TK poly(A) signal: herpes simplex virus thymidine kinase polyadenylation signal (Cole and Stacy, 1985)
   3284..3300    -  polyA_signal   bGH poly(A) signal (fragment): bovine growth hormone polyadenylation signal
   3522..4110    +  rep_origin     ori: high-copy-number ColE1/pMB1/pBR322/pUC origin of replication
   4285..4588    +  enhancer       CMV enhancer: human cytomegalovirus immediate early enhancer
   4589..4792    +  promoter       CMV promoter: human cytomegalovirus (CMV) immediate early promoter
   4838..4879    +  CDS            V5 tag: epitope tag from simian virus 5
   4906..332     +  misc_feature   IRES2 (across the origin): internal ribosome entry site (IRES) of the encephalomyocarditis virus (EMCV)
>Addgene plasmid #170757 | pJC8 | addgene full sequence | sequence record 334720 | Addgene NGS Result
CGACCCTTTGCAGGCAGCGGAACCCCCCACCTGGCGACAGGTGCCTCTGCGGCCAAAAGCCACGTGTATA
AGATACACCTGCAAAGGCGGCACAACCCCAGTGCCACGTTGTGAGTTGGATAGTTGTGGAAAGAGTCAAA
TGGCTCTCCTCAAGCGTATTCAACAAGGGGCTGAAGGATGCCCAGAAGGTACCCCATTGTATGGGATCTG
ATCTGGGGCCTCGGTGCACATGCTTTACGTGTGTTTAGTCGAGGTTAAAAAACGTCTAGGCCCCCCGAAC
CACGGGGACGTGGTTTTCCTTTGAAAAACACGATGATAATATGGCCACAACCTTCTCGTCGACGCGGCCG
CGAATTCGCTAGCGACTACAAAGACGATGACGACAAGTAAGAGCTCATTTCTAGATAATCAACCTCTGGA
TTACAAAATTTGTGAAAGATTGACTGGTATTCTTAACTATGTTGCTCCTTTTACGCTATGTGGATACGCT
GCTTTAATGCCTTTGTATCATGCTATTGCTTCCCGTATGGCTTTCATTTTCTCCTCCTTGTATAAATCCT
GGTTGCTGTCTCTTTATGAGGAGTTGTGGCCCGTTGTCAGGCAACGTGGCGTGGTGTGCACTGTGTTTGC
TGACGCAACCCCCACTGGTTGGGGCATTGCCACCACCTGTCAGCTCCTTTCCGGGACTTTCGCTTTCCCC
CTCCCTATTGCCACGGCGGAACTCATCGCCGCCTGCCTTGCCCGCTGCTGGACAGGGGCTCGGCTGTTGG
GCACTGACAATTCCGTGGTGTTGTCGGGGAAATCATCGTCCTTTCCTTGGCTGCTCGCCTGTGTTGCCAC
CTGGATTCTGCGCGGGACGTCCTTCTGCTACGTCCCTTCGGCCCTCAATCCAGCGGACCTTCCTTCCCGC
GGCCTGCTGCCGGCTCTGCGGCCTCTTCCGCGTCTTCGCCTTCGCCCTCAGACGAGTCGGATCTCCCTTT
GGGCCGCCTCCCCGCATCAATTGTTGTTGTTAACTTGTTTATTGCAGCTTATAATGGTTACAAATAAAGC
AATAGCATCACAAATTTCACAAATAAAGCATTTTTTTCACTGCATTCTAGTTGTGGTTTGTCCAAACTCA
TCAATGTATCTTAACGCGTAAATTGTAAGCGTTAATATTTTGTTAAAATTCGCGTTAAATTTTTGTTAAA
TCAGCTCATTTTTTAACCAATAGGCCGAAATCGGCAAAATCCCTTATAAATCAAAAGAATAGACCGAGAT
AGGGT
[37 nt withheld, positions 1266-1302]
AAAGAACGTGGACTCCAACGTCAAAGG
[49 nt withheld, positions 1330-1378]
T
[91 nt withheld, positions 1380-1470]
G
[124 nt withheld, positions 1472-1595]
CAGGTGGCACTTTTCGGGGAAATGTGCGCGGAACCCCTATTTGTTTATTTTTCTAAATACATTCAAATAT
GTATCCGCTCATGAGACAATAACCCTGATAAATGCTTCAATAATATTGAAAAAGGAAGAGTCCTGAGGCG
GAAAGAACCAGCTGTGGAATGTGTGTCAGTTAGGGTGTGGAAAGTCCCCAGGCTCCCCAGCAGGCAGAAG
TATGCAAAGCATGCATCTCAATTAGTCAGCAACCAGGTGTGGAAAGTCCCCAGGCTCCCCAGCAGGCAGA
AGTATGCAAAGCATGCATCTCAATTAGTCAGCAACCATAGTCCCGCCCCTAACTCCGCCCATCCCGCCCC
TAACTCCGCCCAGTTCCGCCCATTCTCCGCCCCATGGCTGACTAATTTTTTTTATTTATGCAGAGGCCGA
GGCCGCCTCGGCCTCTGAGCTATTCCAGAAGTAGTGAGGAGGCTTTTTTGGAGGCCTAGGCTTTTGCAAA
GATCGATCAAGAGACAGGATGAGGATCGTTTCGCATGATTGAACAAGATGGATTGCACGCAGGTTCTCCG
GCCGCTTGGGTGGAGAGGCTATTCGGCTATGACTGGGCACAACAGACAATCGGCTGCTCTGATGCCGCCG
TGTTCCGGCTGTCAGCGCAGGGGCGCCCGGTTCTTTTTGTCAAGACCGACCTGTCCGGTGCCCTGAATGA
ACTGCAAGACGAGGCAGCGCGGCTATCGTGGCTGGCCACGACGGGCGTTCCTTGCGCAGCTGTGCTCGAC
GTTGTCACTGAAGCGGGAAGGGACTGGCTGCTATTGGGCGAAGTGCCGGGGCAGGATCTCCTGTCATCTC
ACCTTGCTCCTGCCGAGAAAGTATCCATCATGGCTGATGCAATGCGGCGGCTGCATACGCTTGATCCGGC
TACCTGCCCATTCGACCACCAAGCGAAACATCGCATCGAGCGAGCACGTACTCGGATGGAAGCCGGTCTT
GTCGATCAGGATGATCTGGACGAGGAGCATCAGGGGCTCGCGCCAGCCGAACTGTTCGCCAGGCTCAAGG
CGAGCATGCCCGACGGCGAGGATCTCGTCGTGACCCATGGCGATGCCTGCTTGCCGAATATCATGGTGGA
AAATGGCCGCTTTTCTGGATTCATCGACTGTGGCCGGCTGGGTGTGGCGGACCGCTATCAGGACATAGCG
TTGGCTACCCGTGATATTGCTGAGGAGCTTGGCGGCGAATGGGCTGACCGCTTCCTCGTGCTTTACGGTA
TCGCCGCTCCCGATTCGCAGCGCATCGCCTTCTATCGCCTTCTTGACGAGTTCTTCTGAGCGGGACTCTG
GGGTTCGAAATGACCGACCAAGCGACGCCCAACCTGCCATCACGAGATTTCGATTCCACCGCCGCCTTCT
ATGAAAGGTTGGGCTTCGGAATCGTTTTCCGGGACGCCGGCTGGATGATCCTCCAGCGCGGGGATCTCAT
GCTGGAGTTCTTCGCCCACCCTAGGGGGAGGCTAACTGAAACACGGAAGGAGACAATACCGGAAGGAACC
CGCGCTATGACGGCAATAAAAAGACAGAATAAAACGCACGGTGTTGGGTCGTTTGTTCATAAACGCGGGG
TTCGGTCCCAGGGCTGGCACTCTGTCGATACCCCACCGAGACCCCATTGGGGCCAATACGCCCGCGTTTC
TTCCTTTTCCCCACCCCACCCCCCAAGTTCGGGTGAAGGCCCAGGGCTCGCAGCCAACGTCGGGGCGGCA
GGCCCTGCCATAGCCTCAGGTTACTCATATATACTTTAGATTGATTTAAAACTTCATTTTTAATTTAAAA
GGATCTAGGTGAAGATCCTTTTTGATAATCTCATGACCAAAATCCCTTAACGTGAGTTTTCGTTCCACTG
AGCGTCAGACCCCGTAGAAAAGATCAAAGGATCTTCTTGAGATCCTTTTTTTCTGCGCGTAATCTGCTGC
TTGCAAACAAAAAAACCACCGCTACCAGCGGTGGTTTGTTTGCCGGATCAAGAGCTACCAACTCTTTTTC
CGAAGGTAACTGGCTTCAGCAGAGCGCAGATACCAAATACTGTTCTTCTAGTGTAGCCGTAGTTAGGCCA
CCACTTCAAGAACTCTGTAGCACCGCCTACATACCTCGCTCTGCTAATCCTGTTACCAGTGGCTGCTGCC
AGTGGCGATAAGTCGTGTCTTACCGGGTTGGACTCAAGACGATAGTTACCGGATAAGGCGCAGCGGTCGG
GCTGAACGGGGGGTTCGTGCACACAGCCCAGCTTGGAGCGAACGACCTACACCGAACTGAGATACCTACA
GCGTGAGCTATGAGAAAGCGCCACGCTTCCCGAAGGGAGAAAGGCGGACAGGTATCCGGTAAGCGGCAGG
GTCGGAACAGGAGAGCGCACGAGGGAGCTTCCAGGGGGAAACGCCTGGTATCTTTATAGTCCTGTCGGGT
TTCGCCACCTCTGACTTGAGCGTCGATTTTTGTGATGCTCGTCAGGGGGGCGGAGCCTATGGAAAAACGC
CAGCAACGCGGCCTTTTTACGGTTCCTGGCCTTTTGCTGGCCTTTTGCTCACATGTTCTTTCCTGCGTTA
TCCCCTGATTCTGTGGATAACCGTATTACCGCCATGCATTAGTTATTAATAGTAATCAATTACGGGGTCA
TTAGTTCATAGCCCATATATGGAGTTCCGCGTTACATAACTTACGGTAAATGGCCCGCCTGGCTGACCGC
CCAACGACCCCCGCCCATTGACGTCAATAATGACGTATGTTCCCATAGTAACGCCAATAGGGACTTTCCA
TTGACGTCAATGGGTGGAGTATTTACGGTAAACTGCCCACTTGGCAGTACATCAAGTGTATCATATGCCA
AGTACGCCCCCTATTGACGTCAATGACGGTAAATGGCCCGCCTGGCATTATGCCCAGTACATGACCTTAT
GGGACTTTCCTACTTGGCAGTACATCTACGTATTAGTCATCGCTATTACCATGGTGATGCGGTTTTGGCA
GTACATCAATGGGCGTGGATAGCGGTTTGACTCACGGGGATTTCCAAGTCTCCACCCCATTGACGTCAAT
GGGAGTTTGTTTTGGCACCAAAATCAACGGGACTTTCCAAAATGTCGTAACAACTCCGCCCCATTGACGC
AAATGGGCGGTAGGCGTGTACGGTGGGAGGTCTATATAAGCAGAGCTGGTTTAGTGAACCGTCAGATCCT
TCTCCTCGAGAGATCTTCCGGAGGTAAGCCTATCCCTAACCCTCTCCTCGGTCTCGATTCTACGTAACTG
CAGGAAGGGGATCCAATTCGCCCCTCTCCCTCCCCCCCCCCTAACGTTACTGGCCGAAGCCGCTTGGAAT
AAGGCCGGTGTGCGTTTGTCTATATGTTATTTTCCACCATATTGCCGTCTTTTGGCAATGTGAGGGCCCG
GAAACCTGGCCCTGTCTTCTTGACGAGCATTCCTAGGGGTCTTTCCCCTCTCGCCAAAGGAATGCAAGGT
CTGTTGAATGTCGTGAAGGAAGCAGTTCCTCTGGAAGCTTCTTGAAGACAAACAACGTCTGTAG
